>Addgene plasmid #166212 | pDONR221-SNRNP70 | addgene full sequence | sequence record 329844 | Addgene NGS Result
CTTTCCTGCGTTATCCCCTGATTCTGTGGATAACCGTATTACCGCCTTTGAGTGAGCTGATACCGCTCGC
CGCAGCCGAACGACCGAGCGCAGCGAGTCAGTGAGCGAGGAAGCGGAAGAGCGCCCAATACGCAAACCGC
CTCTCCCCGCGCGTTGGCCGATTCATTAATGCAGCTGGCACGACAGGTTTCCCGACTGGAAAGCGGGCAG
TGAGCGCAACGCAATTAATACGCGTACCGCTAGCCAGGAAGAGTTTGTAGAAACGCAAAAAGGCCATCCG
TCAGGATGGCCTTCTGCTTAGTTTGATGCCTGGCAGTTTATGGCGGGCGTCCTGCCCGCCACCCTCCGGG
CCGTTGCTTCACAACGTTCAAATCCGCTCCCGGCGGATTTGTCCTACTCAGGAGAGCGTTCACCGACAAA
CAACAGATAAAACGAAAGGCCCAGTCTTCCGACTGAGCCTTTCGTTTTATTTGATGCCTGGCAGTTCCCT
ACTCTCGCGTTAACGCTAGCATGGATGTTTTCCCAGTCACGACGTTGTAAAACGACGGCCAGTCTTAAGC
TCGGGCCCCAAATAATGATTTTATTTTGACTGATAGTGACCTGTTCGTTGCAACAAATTGATGAGCAATG
CTTTTTTATAATGCCAACTTTGTACAAAAAAGCAGGCTTCGAAGGAGATAACAAAATGACACAGTTTCTA
CCGCCGAACTTGCTGGCCCTGTTCGCACCACGGGACCCGATACCCTTCCTGCCGCAGCTGGAGAAGTTGC
CCCATGAGAAGCATCACAACCAACCGTACTGCGGCATCGCTCCGTTCATCCGACACTTTGAGGACCCAAG
AGATGCCCCCCCACCGACCAGAGCAGAGACCCGGGAGGAGCGCCTGGAGAGGAAGAGGCGGGAAAAGATC
GAGAGACGCCAGACGGTTTTGGAGACAGAACTGAAGCTTTGGGACCCCCATAATGACCCAAATGCACAAG
GGGATGCGTTCAAGACGCTGTTTGTTGCCCGAGTGAACTATGACACTACGGAGTCCAAGCTTCGTCGTGA
GTTTGAAGTCTACGGTCCCATCAAACGAATTTATATAGTCTACAACAAGAAGACGGCAAAGCCCCGCGGC
TATGCTTTCATTGAGTATGAGCATGAGCGGGACATGCACTCCGCCTACAAGCACGCGGACGGAAAGAAGA
TTGATGGCAGACGGGTGTTGGTGGACGTGGAACGGGGACGTACTGTCAAAGGATGGCGTCCTCGCAGGCT
GGGCGGGGGCTTAGGAGGCACCAGAGACCCAGCTTTCTTGTACAAAGTTGGCATTATAAGAAAGCATTGC
TTATCAATTTGTTGCAACGAACAGGTCACTATCAGTCAAAATAAAATCATTATTTGCCATCCAGCTGATA
TCCCCTATAGTGAGTCGTATTACATGGTCATAGCTGTTTCCTGGCAGCTCTGGCCCGTGTCTCAAAATCT
CTGATGTTACATTGCACAAGATAAAAATATATCATCATGAACAATAAAACTGTCTGCTTACATAAACAGT
AATACAAGGGGTGTTATGAGCCATATTCAACGGGAAACGTCGAGGCCGCGATTAAATTCCAACATGGATG
CTGATTTATATGGGTATAAATGGGCTCGCGATAATGTCGGGCAATCAGGTGCGACAATCTATCGCTTGTA
TGGGAAGCCCGATGCGCCAGAGTTGTTTCTGAAACATGGCAAAGGTAGCGTTGCCAATGATGTTACAGAT
GAGATGGTCAGACTAAACTGGCTGACGGAATTTATGCCTCTTCCGACCATCAAGCATTTTATCCGTACTC
CTGATGATGCATGGTTACTCACCACTGCGATCCCCGGAAAAACAGCATTCCAGGTATTAGAAGAATATCC
TGATTCAGGTGAAAATATTGTTGATGCGCTGGCAGTGTTCCTGCGCCGGTTGCATTCGATTCCTGTTTGT
AATTGTCCTTTTAACAGCGATCGCGTATTTCGTCTCGCTCAGGCGCAATCACGAATGAATAACGGTTTGG
TTGATGCGAGTGATTTTGATGACGAGCGTAATGGCTGGCCTGTTGAACAAGTCTGGAAAGAAATGCATAA
ACTTTTGCCATTCTCACCGGATTCAGTCGTCACTCATGGTGATTTCTCACTTGATAACCTTATTTTTGAC
GAGGGGAAATTAATAGGTTGTATTGATGTTGGACGAGTCGGAATCGCAGACCGATACCAGGATCTTGCCA
TCCTATGGAACTGCCTCGGTGAGTTTTCTCCTTCATTACAGAAACGGCTTTTTCAAAAATATGGTATTGA
TAATCCTGATATGAATAAATTGCAGTTTCATTTGATGCTCGATGAGTTTTTCTAATCAGAATTGGTTAAT
TGGTTGTAACACTGGCAGAGCATTACGCTGACTTGACGGGACGGCGCAAGCTCATGACCAAAATCCCTTA
ACGTGAGTTACGCGTCGTTCCACTGAGCGTCAGACCCCGTAGAAAAGATCAAAGGATCTTCTTGAGATCC
TTTTTTTCTGCGCGTAATCTGCTGCTTGCAAACAAAAAAACCACCGCTACCAGCGGTGGTTTGTTTGCCG
GATCAAGAGCTACCAACTCTTTTTCCGAAGGTAACTGGCTTCAGCAGAGCGCAGATACCAAATACTGTTC
TTCTAGTGTAGCCGTAGTTAGGCCACCACTTCAAGAACTCTGTAGCACCGCCTACATACCTCGCTCTGCT
AATCCTGTTACCAGTGGCTGCTGCCAGTGGCGATAAGTCGTGTCTTACCGGGTTGGACTCAAGACGATAG
TTACCGGATAAGGCGCAGCGGTCGGGCTGAACGGGGGGTTCGTGCACACAGCCCAGCTTGGAGCGAACGA
CCTACACCGAACTGAGATACCTACAGCGTGAGCTATGAGAAAGCGCCACGCTTCCCGAAGGGAGAAAGGC
GGACAGGTATCCGGTAAGCGGCAGGGTCGGAACAGGAGAGCGCACGAGGGAGCTTCCAGGGGGAAACGCC
TGGTATCTTTATAGTCCTGTCGGGTTTCGCCACCTCTGACTTGAGCGTCGATTTTTGTGATGCTCGTCAG
GGGGGCGGAGCCTATGGAAAAACGCCAGCAACGCGGCCTTTTTACGGTTCCTGGCCTTTTGCTGGCCTTT
TGCTCACATGTT
Features (pLannotate 1.2.2; 10 found; start..end, strand, type, name):
    121..213     +  CDS            lacI (fragment): lac repressor; lacI; The lac repressor binds to the lac operator to inhibit transcription in E. coli. This inhibition can be relieved by adding lactose or isopropyl-β-D-thiogalactopyranoside (IPTG).
    268..295     -  terminator     rrnB T2 terminator: transcription terminator T2 from the E. coli rrnB gene
    427..470     +  terminator     rrnB T1 terminator: Escherichia coli rrnB; transcription terminator T1 from the E. coli rrnB gene
    517..553     -  CDS            lacZα (fragment): LacZα fragment of β-galactosidase; lacZ fragment
    569..668     +  protein_bind   attL1: mutant version of attL; recombination site for the Gateway® LR reaction LR Clonase™
    686..1285    +  CDS            SNRNP70 (fragment): RU17_HUMAN - Also known as RNPU1Z, RPU1, SNRP70, U1AP1. Experimental evidence at protein level: Swiss-Prot protein existence level 1. [Isoform 4]: Truncated isoforms that lack the RRM domain cannot bind U1-snRNA. From Homo sapiens (Human).
   1287..1386    -  protein_bind   attL2: mutant version of attL; recombination site for the Gateway® LR reaction LR Clonase™
   1404..1422    -  promoter       T7 promoter: promoter for bacteriophage T7 RNA polymerase
   1556..2365    +  CDS            KanR: aminoglycoside phosphotransferase; aph(3')-Ia; confers resistance to kanamycin in bacteria or G418 (Geneticin®) in eukaryotes
   2512..3100    +  rep_origin     ori: high-copy-number ColE1/pMB1/pBR322/pUC origin of replication
