[The description below was written by a language model from this plasmid's Addgene catalogue record and pLannotate feature annotations shown in this document.]
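Description:
pDONR221-SNRNP70 is a Gateway entry clone built on the pDONR221 backbone, carrying a coding sequence for SNRNP70, the U1 small nuclear ribonucleoprotein 70 kDa component of the spliceosome, from the African turquoise killifish Nothobranchius furzeri. The plasmid is about 3.2 kb and is maintained in E. coli at high copy through a ColE1/pUC-type origin, with selection by a kanamycin resistance gene (aminoglycoside phosphotransferase). Upstream of the cloning region sit the rrnB T1 and T2 transcription terminators, which insulate the insert from read-through transcription from the backbone. A T7 promoter lies just beyond attL2, pointing back toward the insert. Short lacI and lacZα matches in the annotation are only small fragments and have no functional role.

The 600 bp insert is flanked by attL1 and attL2, the sites produced when a PCR product or attB-flanked fragment is recombined into pDONR221. The annotation software identified the insert by similarity to human SNRNP70 and flags it as a fragment. The recorded 600 bp size suggests it may not represent the whole protein, although the record does not say which portion or isoform is present. As an entry vector, the plasmid has no promoter intended to express the gene in eukaryotic cells. Instead, an LR Clonase reaction transfers the open reading frame directionally into any attR-containing destination vector, which then supplies promoter, tags and host-specific markers. The depositor notes that this is a stopless clone, so the coding sequence lacks a stop codon and can be fused in frame to C-terminal tags or reporters provided by the destination vector. It was deposited in connection with work on tissue-specific protein aggregation and quality control in an aging vertebrate.
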