Addgene plasmid #166212: pDONR221-SNRNP70
Purpose: Gateway entry vector for N. furzeri SNRNP70
Depositing lab: Daniel Jarosz. Depositing organization: Stanford University. Publication: Tissue-specific landscape of protein aggregation and quality control in an aging vertebrate. Chen YR, Harel I, Singh PP, Ziv I, Moses E, Goshtchevsky U, Machado BE, Brunet A, Jarosz DF. Dev Cell. 2024 Jul 22;59(14):1892-1911.e13. doi: 10.1016/j.devcel.2024.04.014. Epub 2024 May 28. PubMed 38810654.
Backbone
  Vector backbone: pDONR221
  Vector type: Gateway Entry Vector
Growth in bacteria
  Bacterial resistance: Kanamycin, 50 μg/mL
  Growth temperature: 37°C
  Growth strain: DH5alpha
  Copy number: High Copy
Gene/Insert
  Gene/Insert name: SNRNP70
  Species: N. furzeri
  Insert size (bp): 600
  Cloning method: Gateway Cloning
Terms and licenses: Academic/Nonprofit Terms; Industry Terms: Not Available to Industry
Depositor comments: Stopless entry clone. Please visit https://doi.org/10.1101/2022.02.26.482120 for bioRxiv preprint. Also see Harel and Chen et al. 2024 (https://doi.org/10.1016/j.celrep.2023.112787)
How to cite: pDONR221-SNRNP70 was a gift from Daniel Jarosz (Addgene plasmid # 166212 ; http://n2t.net/addgene:166212 ; RRID:Addgene_166212)
