>Addgene plasmid #166212 | pDONR221-SNRNP70 | depositor partial sequence | sequence record 322761 | insert sequence
ATGACACAGTTTCTACCGCCGAACTTGCTGGCCCTGTTCGCACCACGGGACCCGATACCCTTCCTGCCGC
AGCTGGAGAAGTTGCCCCATGAGAAGCATCACAACCAACCGTACTGCGGCATCGCTCCGTTCATCCGACA
CTTTGAGGACCCAAGAGATGCCCCCCCACCGACCAGAGCAGAGACCCGGGAGGAGCGCCTGGAGAGGAAG
AGGCGGGAAAAGATCGAGAGACGCCAGACGGTTTTGGAGACAGAACTGAAGCTTTGGGACCCCCATAATG
ACCCAAATGCACAAGGGGATGCGTTCAAGACGCTGTTTGTTGCCCGAGTGAACTATGACACTACGGAGTC
CAAGCTTCGTCGTGAGTTTGAAGTCTACGGTCCCATCAAACGAATTTATATAGTCTACAACAAGAAGACG
GCAAAGCCCCGCGGCTATGCTTTCATTGAGTATGAGCATGAGCGGGACATGCACTCCGCCTACAAGCACG
CGGACGGAAAGAAGATTGATGGCAGACGGGTGTTGGTGGACGTGGAACGGGGACGTACTGTCAAAGGATG
GCGTCCTCGCAGGCTGGGCGGGGGCTTAGGAGGCACCAGA
